Addgene plasmid #38904: CAMK2D
Purpose: Bacterial expression for structure determination; may not be full ORF
Depositing lab: Nicola Burgess-Brown. Depositing organization: University of Oxford.
Backbone
  Vector backbone: pNIC28-Bsa4
  Backbone manufacturer: SGC
  Vector type: Bacterial Expression
Growth in bacteria
  Bacterial resistance: Kanamycin, 50 μg/mL
  Growth temperature: 37°C
  Growth strain: Mach1
  Copy number: Low Copy
Gene/Insert
  Gene/Insert name: CAMK2D (alt names: calcium/calmodulin-dependent protein kinase (CaM kinase) II delta [isoform 1; tv2]; PDB:2VN9)
  Species: H. sapiens (human)
  Insert size (bp): 1062
  Entrez Gene: CAMK2D (a.k.a. CAMKD)
  Tag / fusion protein: His Tev (N terminal on insert)
  Cloning method: Ligation Independent Cloning
  Sequencing primers: 5′ T7; 3′ T7-term
Terms and licenses: Academic/Nonprofit Terms; Industry Terms: Not Available to Industry
How to cite: CAMK2D was a gift from Nicola Burgess-Brown (Addgene plasmid # 38904 ; http://n2t.net/addgene:38904 ; RRID:Addgene_38904)
