[The description below was written by a language model from this plasmid's Addgene catalogue record.]
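Description:
CAMK2D is a bacterial expression plasmid built on the pNIC28-Bsa4 backbone from the SGC, carrying a human CAMK2D insert (calcium/calmodulin-dependent protein kinase II delta, annotated as isoform 1, transcript variant 2). It is propagated in E. coli as a low-copy plasmid under kanamycin selection. The record does not name the origin of replication and provides no annotated feature table, so the backbone elements cannot be described in detail here.

The insert is recorded as 1062 bp and was introduced by ligation-independent cloning. The catalogue entry cautions that it may not represent the full open reading frame, which is typical of constructs with boundaries trimmed to give a well-behaved, crystallisable fragment. The protein is expressed with an N-terminal histidine tag followed by a TEV protease cleavage site. This allows capture by immobilised metal affinity chromatography and later removal of the tag with TEV protease to leave near-native protein. The promoter is not stated explicitly. However, the listed sequencing primers are T7 and T7-terminator, which implies that the insert sits between a T7 promoter and a T7 terminator. Such an arrangement requires a host that supplies T7 RNA polymerase for expression, whereas the recorded growth strain is a cloning strain.

The stated purpose is recombinant production of the kinase in bacteria for structure determination, and the record links the construct to a deposited PDB structure. It is therefore suited to making purified CAMK2D protein for crystallography and for related biochemical or biophysical work.
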