>Addgene plasmid #38904 | CAMK2D | depositor partial sequence | sequence record 48962 | CAMK2D sequence 1062 bps
ATGCACCATCATCATCATCATTCTTCTGGTGTAGATCTGGGTACCGAGAACCTGTACTTCCAATCCATGA
CGGACGAGTATCAGCTTTTCGAGGAGCTTGGAAAGGGGGCATTCTCAGTGGTGAGAAGATGTATGAAAAT
TCCTACTGGACAAGAATATGCTGCCAAAATTATCAACACCAAAAAGCTTTCTGCTAGGGATCATCAGAAA
CTAGAAAGAGAAGCTAGAATCTGCCGTCTTTTGAAGCACCCTAATATTGTGCGACTTCATGATAGCATAT
CAGAAGAGGGCTTTCACTACTTGGTGTTTGATTTAGTTACTGGAGGTGAACTGTTTGAAGACATAGTGGC
AAGAGAATACTACAGTGAAGCTGATGCCAGTCATTGTATACAGCAGATTCTAGAAAGTGTTAATCATTGT
CACCTAAATGGCATAGTTCACAGGGACCTGAAGCCTGAGAATTTGCTTTTAGCTAGCAAATCCAAGGGAG
CAGCTGTGAAATTGGCAGACTTTGGCTTAGCCATAGAAGTTCAAGGGGACCAGCAGGCGTGGTTTGGTTT
TGCTGGCACACCTGGATATCTTTCTCCAGAAGTTTTACGTAAAGATCCTTATGGAAAGCCAGTGGATATG
TGGGCATGTGGTGTCATTCTCTATATTCTACTTGTGGGGTATCCACCCTTCTGGGATGAAGACCAACACA
GACTCTATCAGCAGATCAAGGCTGGAGCTTATGATTTTCCATCACCAGAATGGGACACGGTGACTCCTGA
AGCCAAAGACCTCATCAATAAAATGCTTACTATCAACCCTGCCAAACGCATCACAGCCTCAGAGGCACTG
AAGCACCCATGGATCTGTCAACGTTCTACTGTTGCTTCCATGATGCACAGACAGGAGACTGTAGACTGCT
TGAAGAAATTTAATGCTAGAAGAAAACTAAAGGGTGCCATCTTGACAACTATGCTGGCTACAAGGAATTT
CTCAGCAGCCAAGAGTTTGTTGAAGAAACCAGATGGAGTAAAGGAGTCAACTGAGAGTTCAAATTGACAG
TAAAGGTGGATA
