>Addgene plasmid #38904 | CAMK2D | addgene partial sequence | sequence record 51359 | T7_term
AGCCAGCATAGTTGTCAAGATGGCACCCTTTAGTTTTCTTCTAGCATTAAATTTCTTCAAGCAGTCTACA
GTCTCCTGTCTGTGCATCATGGAAGCAACAGTAGAACGTTGACAGATCCATGGGTGCTTCAGTGCCTCTG
AGGCTGTGATGCGTTTGGCAGGGTTGATAGTAAGCATTTTATTGATGAGGTCTTTGGCTTCAGGAGTCAC
CGTGTCCCATTCTGGTGATGGAAAATCATAAGCTCCAGCCTTGATCTGCTGATAGAGTCTGTGTTGGTCT
TCATCCCAGAAGGGTGGATACCCCACAAGTAGAATATAGAGAATGACACCACATGCCCACATATCCACTG
GCTTTCCATAAGGATCTTTACGTAAAACTTCTGGAGAAAGATATCCAGGTGTGCCAGCAAAACCAAACCA
CGCCTGCTGGTCCCCTTGAACTTCTATGGCTAAGCCAAAGTCTGCCAATTTCACAGCTGCTCCCTTGGAT
TTGCTAGCTAAAAGCAAATTCTCAGGCTTCAGGTCCCTGTGAACTATGCCATTTAGGTGACAATGATTAA
CACTTTCTAGAATCTGCTGTATACAATGACTGGCATCAGCTTCACTGTAGTATTCTCTTGCCACTATGTC
TTCAAACAGTTCACCTCCAGTAACTAAATCAAACACCAAGTAGTGAAAGCCCTCTTCTGATATGCTATCA
TGAAGTCGCACAATATTAGGGTGCTTCAAAAGACGGCAGATTC
