>Addgene plasmid #38904 | CAMK2D | addgene partial sequence | sequence record 51360 | T7 5'-TAATACGACTCACTATAGGG-3'
GGTGTAGATCTGGGTACCGAGAACCTGTACTTCCAATCCATGACGGACGAGTATCAGCTTTTCGAGGAGC
TTGGAAAGGGGGCATTCTCAGTGGTGAGAAGATGTATGAAAATTCCTACTGGACAAGAATATGCTGCCAA
AATTATCAACACCAAAAAGCTTTCTGCTAGGGATCATCAGAAACTAGAAAGAGAAGCTAGAATCTGCCGT
CTTTTGAAGCACCCTAATATTGTGCGACTTCATGATAGCATATCAGAAGAGGGCTTTCACTACTTGGTGT
TTGATTTAGTTACTGGAGGTGAACTGTTTGAAGACATAGTGGCAAGAGAATACTACAGTGAAGCTGATGC
CAGTCATTGTATACAGCAGATTCTAGAAAGTGTTAATCATTGTCACCTAAATGGCATAGTTCACAGGGAC
CTGAAGCCTGAGAATTTGCTTTTAGCTAGCAAATCCAAGGGAGCAGCTGTGAAATTGGCAGACTTTGGCT
TAGCCATAGAAGTTCAAGGGGACCAGCAGGCGTGGTTTGGTTTTGCTGGCACACCTGGATATCTTTCTCC
AGAAGTTTTACGTAAAGATCCTTATGGAAAGCCAGTGGATATGTGGGCATGTGGTGTCATTCTCTATATT
CTACTTGTGGGGTATCCACCCTTCTGGGATGAAGACCAACACAGACTCTATCAGCAGATCAAGGCTGGAG
CTTATGATTTTCCATCACCAGAATGGGACACGGTGACTCCTGAAGCCAAAGACCTCATCAATAAAATGCT
TACTATCAACCCTGCCAAACGCATCACAGCCTCAGAGGCACTGAAGCACCCATGGATCTGTCAACGTTCT
ACTGTTGCTTCCATGATGCACAGACAGGAGACTGTAGACTGCTTGA
