>Addgene plasmid #38904 | CAMK2D | addgene partial sequence | sequence record 52764 | pBRrevBam 5'-GGTGATGTCGGCGATATAGG-3'
GCCGGCCACGATGCGTCCGGCGTAGAGGATCGAGATCTCGATCCCGCGAAATTAATACGACTCACTATAG
GGGAATTGTGAGCGGATAACAATTCCCCTCTAGAAATAATTTTGTTTAACTTTAAGAAGGAGATATACAT
ATGCACCATCATCATCATCATTCTTCTGGTGTAGATCTGGGTACCGAGAACCTGTACTTCCAATCCATGA
CGGACGAGTATCAGCTTTTCGAGGAGCTTGGAAAGGGGGCATTCTCAGTGGTGAGAAGATGTATGAAAAT
TCCTACTGGACAAGAATATGCTGCCAAAATTATCAACACCAAAAAGCTTTCTGCTAGGGATCATCAGAAA
CTAGAAAGAGAAGCTAGAATCTGCCGTCTTTTGAAGCACCCTAATATTGTGCGACTTCATGATAGCATAT
CAGAAGAGGGCTTTCACTACTTGGTGTTTGATTTAGTTACTGGAGGTGAACTGTTTGAAGACATAGTGGC
AAGAGAATACTACAGTGAAGCTGATGCCAGTCATTGTATACAGCAGATTCTAGAAAGTGTTAATCATTGT
CACCTAAATGGCATAGTTCACAGGGACCTGAAGCCTGAGAATTTGCTTTTAGCTAGCAAATCCAAGGGAG
CAGCTGTGAAATTGGCAGACTTTGGCTTAGCCATAGAAGTTCAAGGGGACCAGCAGGCGTGGTTTGGTTT
TGCTGGCACACCTGGATATCTTTCTCCAGAAGTTTTACGTAAAGATCCTTATGGAAAGCCAGTGGATATG
TGGGCATGTGGTGTCATTCTCTATATTCTACTTGTGGGGTATCCACCCTTCTGGGATGAAGACCAACACA
GACTCTATCAGCAGA
